>Addgene plasmid #240466 | TPC2-RCaMP181 | addgene full sequence | sequence record 490387 | Addgene NGS Result
GACGGATCGGGAGATCTCCCGATCCCCTATGGTGCACTCTCAGTACAATCTGCTCTGATGCCGCATAGTT
AAGCCAGTATCTGCTCCCTGCTTGTGTGTTGGAGGTCGCTGAGTAGTGCGCGAGCAAAATTTAAGCTACA
ACAAGGCAAGGCTTGACCGACAATTGCATGAAGAATCTGCTTAGGGTTAGGCGTTTTGCGCTGCTTCGCG
ATGTACGGGCCAGATATACGCGTTGACATTGATTATTGACTAGTTATTAATAGTAATCAATTACGGGGTC
ATTAGTTCATAGCCCATATATGGAGTTCCGCGTTACATAACTTACGGTAAATGGCCCGCCTGGCTGACCG
CCCAACGACCCCCGCCCATTGACGTCAATAATGACGTATGTTCCCATAGTAACGCCAATAGGGACTTTCC
ATTGACGTCAATGGGTGGAGTATTTACGGTAAACTGCCCACTTGGCAGTACATCAAGTGTATCATATGCC
AAGTACGCCCCCTATTGACGTCAATGACGGTAAATGGCCCGCCTGGCATTATGCCCAGTACATGACCTTA
TGGGACTTTCCTACTTGGCAGTACATCTACGTATTAGTCATCGCTATTACCATGGTGATGCGGTTTTGGC
AGTACATCAATGGGCGTGGATAGCGGTTTGACTCACGGGGATTTCCAAGTCTCCACCCCATTGACGTCAA
TGGGAGTTTGTTTTGGCACCAAAATCAACGGGACTTTCCAAAATGTCGTAACAACTCCGCCCCATTGACG
CAAATGGGCGGTAGGCGTGTACGGTGGGAGGTCTATATAAGCAGAGCTCTCCCTATCAGTGATAGAGATC
TCCCTATCAGTGATAGAGATCGTCGACGAGCTCGTTTAGTGAACCGTCAGATCGCCTGGAGACGCCATCC
ACGCTGTTTTGACCTCCATAGAAGACACCGGGACCGATCCAGCCTCCGGACTCTAGCGTTTAAACTTAAG
CTTGGTACCGAGCTCGGATCCACCATGGCGGAACCCCAGGCGGAGTCGGAGCCCCTGCTGGGCGGGGCCC
GCGGCGGTGGCGGCGACTGGCCGGCGGGGCTGACCACTTACCGCAGCATCCAAGTCGGCCCTGGTGCCGC
GGCCAGGTGGGACCTCTGCATTGATCAGGCTGTGGTCTTCATCGAAGATGCTATTCAGTACCGCTCCATC
AACCACCGGGTGGATGCCAGCTCGATGTGGCTTTACCGACGGTATTACTCGAACGTATGCCAACGGACTT
TGAGCTTCACCATCTTCTTGATCCTGTTTTTGGCTTTTATCGAGACCCCATCCTCACTCACCAGCACGGC
GGACGTGCGCTACCGCGCTGCCCCCTGGGAGCCGCCCTGCGGCCTGACCGAGAGTGTCGAGGTGCTCTGC
CTGCTGGTCTTTGCGGCCGACCTCTCTGTGAAGGGTTACCTGTTCGGGTGGGCCCATTTCCAGAAAAACC
TTTGGCTGCTGGGCTACCTCGTGGTGCTGGTGGTGTCTCTGGTGGACTGGACCGTGTCCCTGAGTCTCGT
GTGTCATGAGCCCCTGCGGATCCGCCGGCTTCTCCGTCCCTTCTTCCTGCTGCAGAACTCCTCTATGATG
AAGAAGACCTTGAAATGCATCCGCTGGTCGCTGCCGGAAATGGCCAGCGTCGGGCTGCTGCTGGCCATCC
ACCTGTGCCTCTTCACCATGTTCGGAATGCTGCTGTTCGCTGGTGGGAAGCAGGATGATGGGCAGGACAG
GGAGAGGCTGACCTACTTCCAGAACCTGCCTGAGTCTCTGACTTCCCTCCTGGTGCTGCTGACCACGGCC
AACAACCCCGATGTGATGATTCCTGCGTATTCCAAGAACCGGGCCTATGCCATCTTCTTCATAGTCTTCA
CTGTGATAGGAAGCCTGTTTCTGATGAACCTGCTGACAGCCATCATCTACAGTCAGTTCCGGGGCTACCT
GATGAAATCTCTCCAGACCTCGCTGTTTCGGAGGCGGCTGGGAACCCGGGCTGCCTTTGAAGTCCTATCC
TCCATGGTGGGGGAGGGAGGAGCCTTCCCTCAGGCAGTTGGGGTGAAGCCCCAGAACTTGCTGCAGGTGC
TTCAGAAGGTCCAGCTGGACAGCTCCCACAAACAGGCCATGATGGAGAAGGTGCGTTCCTACGGCAGTGT
TCTGCTGTCAGCTGAGGAGTTTCAGAAGCTCTTCAACGAGCTTGACAGAAGTGTGGTTAAAGAGCACCCG
CCGAGGCCCGAGTACCAGTCTCCGTTTCTGCAGAGCGCCCAGTTCCTCTTCGGCCACTACTACTTTGACT
ACCTGGGGAACCTCATCGCCCTGGCAAACCTGGTGTCCATTTGCGTGTTCCTGGTGCTGGATGCAGATGT
GCTGCCTGCTGAGCGTGATGACTTCATCCTGGGGATTCTCAACTGCGTCTTCATTGTGTACTACCTGTTG
GAGATGCTGCTCAAGGTCTTTGCCCTGGGCCTGCGAGGGTACCTGTCCTACCCCAGCAACGTGTTTGACG
GGCTCCTCACCGTTGTCCTGCTGGTTTTGGAGATCTCAACTCTGGCTGTGTACCGATTGCCACACCCAGG
CTGGAGGCCGGAGATGGTGGGCCTGCTGTCGCTGTGGGACATGACCCGCATGCTGAACATGCTCATCGTG
TTCCGCTTCCTGCGTATCATCCCCAGCATGAAGCCGATGGCCGTGGTGGCCAGTACCGTCCTGGGCCTGG
TGCAGAACATGCGTGCTTTTGGCGGGATCCTGGTGGTGGTCTACTACGTATTTGCCATCATTGGGATCAA
CTTGTTTAGAGGCGTCATTGTGGCTCTTCCTGGAAACAGCAGCCTGGCCCCTGCCAATGGCTCGGCGCCC
TGTGGGAGCTTCGAGCAGCTGGAGTACTGGGCCAACAACTTCGATGACTTTGCGGCTGCCCTGGTCACTC
TGTGGAACTTGATGGTGGTGAACAACTGGCAGGTGTTTCTGGATGCATATCGGCGCTACTCAGGCCCGTG
GTCCAAGATCTATTTTGTATTGTGGTGGCTGGTGTCGTCTGTCATCTGGGTCAACCTGTTTCTGGCCCTG
ATTCTGGAGAACTTCCTTCACAAGTGGGACCCCCGCAGCCACCTGCAGCCCCTTGCTGGGACCCCAGAGG
CCACCTACCAGATGACTGTGGAGCTCCTGTTCAGGGATATTCTGGAGGAGCCCGAGGAGGATGAGCTCAC
AGAGAGGCTGAGCCAGCACCCGCACCTGTGGCTGTGCAGGGCGGCCGCGGGTTCTCATCATCATCATCAT
CATGGTATGGCTAGCATGACTGGTGGACAGCAAATGGGTCGGGATCTGTACGACGATGACGATAAGGATC
TCGCCACCATGGTCGACTCATCACGTCGTAAGTGGAATAAGACAGGTCACGCAGTCAGAGCTATAGGTCG
GCTGAGCTCAGCGATCAACACCGAAATGATGTACCCAGCGGATGGTGGTCTGCGTGGTTACACTCACATG
GCGCTGAAAGTTGATGGCGGCGGTCACCTGTCCTGTTCTTTCGTGACCACCTACCGCTCCAAAAAGACTG
TCGGCAACATTAAGATGCCTGCCATTCATTACGTCAGCCACCGTCTGGAGCGCCTGGAGGAGAGCGATAA
CGAAATGTTTGTCGTACAGCGTGAACACGCAGTTGCCAAGTTTGTGGGCCTGGGTGGTGGCGGCGGTACC
GGAGGGAGCATGAACTCCCTGATCAAGGAGAACATGCGTATGAAAGTGGTTCTGGAAGGCTCCGTAAACG
GCCACCAGTTCAAATGCACTGGTGAAGGCGAAGGCAACCCGTATATGGGCACCCAGACTATGCGTATCAA
AGTGATCGAGGGTGGTCCGCTGCCGTTTGCGTTCGACATCCTGGCGACGTCCTTTATGTATGGCTCCCGT
ACCTTCATCAAATATCCGAAAGGCATCCCGGATTTCTTTAAGCAGTCCTTCCCGGAAGGTTTTACCTGGG
AACGTGTGACCCGTTACGAAGACGGCGGCGTAATTACCGTTATGCAAGACACGTCTCTGGAGGATGGCTG
CCTGGTGTATCACGTGCAGGTTCGCGGTGTTAACTTCCCGAGCAATGGTGCTGTAATGCAAAAGAAAACC
AAAGGTTGGGAGCCTACGGACTCCCAACTGACTGAAGAGCAGATCGCAGAATTTAAAGAGGCTTTCTCCC
TATTTGACAAGGACGGGGATGGGACAATAACAACCAAGGAGCTGGGGACGGTGATGCGGTCTCTGGGGCA
GAACCCCACAGAAGCAGAGCTGCAGGACATGATCAATGAAGTAGATGCCGACGGTGACGGCACAATCGAC
TTCCCTGAGTTCCTGATTATGATGGCAAGAAAAATGAAATACACAGACAGTGAAGAAGAAATTAGAGAAG
CGTTCGGCGTGTTTGATAAGGATGGCAATGGCTACATCAGTGCAGCAGAGCTTCGCCACGTGATGACAAA
CCTTGGAGAGAAGTTAACAGATGAAGAGGTTGATGAAATGATCAGGGAAGCAGACAGCGATGGGGATGGT
CAGGTAAACTACGAAGAGTTTGTACAAATGATGACAGCGAAGTAATCTAGAGGGCCCGTTTAAACCCGCT
GATCAGCCTCGACTGTGCCTTCTAGTTGCCAGCCATCTGTTGTTTGCCCCTCCCCCGTGCCTTCCTTGAC
CCTGGAAGGTGCCACTCCCACTGTCCTTTCCTAATAAAATGAGGAAATTGCATCGCATTGTCTGAGTAGG
TGTCATTCTATTCTGGGGGGTGGGGTGGGGCAGGACAGCAAGGGGGAGGATTGGGAAGACAATAGCAGGC
ATGCTGGGGATGCGGTGGGCTCTATGGCTTCTGAGGCGGAAAGAACCAGCTGGGGCTCTAGGGGGTATCC
CC
[124 nt withheld, positions 4903-5026]
C
[91 nt withheld, positions 5028-5118]
A
[49 nt withheld, positions 5120-5168]
CCTTTGACGTTGGAGTCCACGTTCTTT
[37 nt withheld, positions 5196-5232]
ACCCTATCTCGGTCTATTCTTTTGATTTATAAGGGATTTTGCCGATTTCGGCCTATTGGTTAAAAAATGA
GCTGATTTAACAAAAATTTAACGCGAATTAATTCTGTGGAATGTGTGTCAGTTAGGGTGTGGAAAGTCCC
CAGGCTCCCCAGCAGGCAGAAGTATGCAAAGCATGCATCTCAATTAGTCAGCAACCAGGTGTGGAAAGTC
CCCAGGCTCCCCAGCAGGCAGAAGTATGCAAAGCATGCATCTCAATTAGTCAGCAACCATAGTCCCGCCC
CTAACTCCGCCCATCCCGCCCCTAACTCCGCCCAGTTCCGCCCATTCTCCGCCCCATGGCTGACTAATTT
TTTTTATTTATGCAGAGGCCGAGGCCGCCTCTGCCTCTGAGCTATTCCAGAAGTAGTGAGGAGGCTTTTT
TGGAGGCCTAGGCTTTTGCAAAAAGCTCCCGGGAGCTTGTATATCCATTTTCGGATCTGATCAGCACGTG
ATGAAAAAGCCTGAACTCACCGCGACGTCTGTCGAGAAGTTTCTGATCGAAAAGTTCGACAGCGTCTCCG
ACCTGATGCAGCTCTCGGAGGGCGAAGAATCTCGTGCTTTCAGCTTCGATGTAGGAGGGCGTGGATATGT
CCTGCGGGTAAATAGCTGCGCCGATGGTTTCTACAAAGATCGTTATGTTTATCGGCACTTTGCATCGGCC
GCGCTCCCGATTCCGGAAGTGCTTGACATTGGGGAATTCAGCGAGAGCCTGACCTATTGCATCTCCCGCC
GTGCACAGGGTGTCACGTTGCAAGACCTGCCTGAAACCGAACTGCCCGCTGTTCTGCAGCCGGTCGCGGA
GGCCATGGATGCGATCGCTGCGGCCGATCTTAGCCAGACGAGCGGGTTCGGCCCATTCGGACCGCAAGGA
ATCGGTCAATACACTACATGGCGTGATTTCATATGCGCGATTGCTGATCCCCATGTGTATCACTGGCAAA
CTGTGATGGACGACACCGTCAGTGCGTCCGTCGCGCAGGCTCTCGATGAGCTGATGCTTTGGGCCGAGGA
CTGCCCCGAAGTCCGGCACCTCGTGCACGCGGATTTCGGCTCCAACAATGTCCTGACGGACAATGGCCGC
ATAACAGCGGTCATTGACTGGAGCGAGGCGATGTTCGGGGATTCCCAATACGAGGTCGCCAACATCTTCT
TCTGGAGGCCGTGGTTGGCTTGTATGGAGCAGCAGACGCGCTACTTCGAGCGGAGGCATCCGGAGCTTGC
AGGATCGCCGCGGCTCCGGGCGTATATGCTCCGCATTGGTCTTGACCAACTCTATCAGAGCTTGGTTGAC
GGCAATTTCGATGATGCAGCTTGGGCGCAGGGTCGATGCGACGCAATCGTCCGATCCGGAGCCGGGACTG
TCGGGCGTACACAAATCGCCCGCAGAAGCGCGGCCGTCTGGACCGATGGCTGTGTAGAAGTACTCGCCGA
TAGTGGAAACCGACGCCCCAGCACTCGTCCGAGGGCAAAGGAATAGCACGTGCTACGAGATTTCGATTCC
ACCGCCGCCTTCTATGAAAGGTTGGGCTTCGGAATCGTTTTCCGGGACGCCGGCTGGATGATCCTCCAGC
GCGGGGATCTCATGCTGGAGTTCTTCGCCCACCCCAACTTGTTTATTGCAGCTTATAATGGTTACAAATA
AAGCAATAGCATCACAAATTTCACAAATAAAGCATTTTTTTCACTGCATTCTAGTTGTGGTTTGTCCAAA
CTCATCAATGTATCTTATCATGTCTGTATACCGTCGACCTCTAGCTAGAGCTTGGCGTAATCATGGTCAT
AGCTGTTTCCTGTGTGAAATTGTTATCCGCTCACAATTCCACACAACATACGAGCCGGAAGCATAAAGTG
TAAAGCCTGGGGTGCCTAATGAGTGAGCTAACTCACATTAATTGCGTTGCGCTCACTGCCCGCTTTCCAG
TCGGGAAACCTGTCGTGCCAGCTGCATTAATGAATCGGCCAACGCGCGGGGAGAGGCGGTTTGCGTATTG
GGCGCTCTTCCGCTTCCTCGCTCACTGACTCGCTGCGCTCGGTCGTTCGGCTGCGGCGAGCGGTATCAGC
TCACTCAAAGGCGGTAATACGGTTATCCACAGAATCAGGGGATAACGCAGGAAAGAACATGTGAGCAAAA
GGCCAGCAAAAGGCCAGGAACCGTAAAAAGGCCGCGTTGCTGGCGTTTTTCCATAGGCTCCGCCCCCCTG
ACGAGCATCACAAAAATCGACGCTCAAGTCAGAGGTGGCGAAACCCGACAGGACTATAAAGATACCAGGC
GTTTCCCCCTGGAAGCTCCCTCGTGCGCTCTCCTGTTCCGACCCTGCCGCTTACCGGATACCTGTCCGCC
TTTCTCCCTTCGGGAAGCGTGGCGCTTTCTCATAGCTCACGCTGTAGGTATCTCAGTTCGGTGTAGGTCG
TTCGCTCCAAGCTGGGCTGTGTGCACGAACCCCCCGTTCAGCCCGACCGCTGCGCCTTATCCGGTAACTA
TCGTCTTGAGTCCAACCCGGTAAGACACGACTTATCGCCACTGGCAGCAGCCACTGGTAACAGGATTAGC
AGAGCGAGGTATGTAGGCGGTGCTACAGAGTTCTTGAAGTGGTGGCCTAACTACGGCTACACTAGAAGAA
CAGTATTTGGTATCTGCGCTCTGCTGAAGCCAGTTACCTTCGGAAAAAGAGTTGGTAGCTCTTGATCCGG
CAAACAAACCACCGCTGGTAGCGGTGGTTTTTTTGTTTGCAAGCAGCAGATTACGCGCAGAAAAAAAGGA
TCTCAAGAAGATCCTTTGATCTTTTCTACGGGGTCTGACGCTCAGTGGAACGAAAACTCACGTTAAGGGA
TTTTGGTCATGAGATTATCAAAAAGGATCTTCACCTAGATCCTTTTAAATTAAAAATGAAGTTTTAAATC
AATCTAAAGTATATATGAGTAAACTTGGTCTGACAGTTACCAATGCTTAATCAGTGAGGCACCTATCTCA
GCGATCTGTCTATTTCGTTCATCCATAGTTGCCTGACTCCCCGTCGTGTAGATAACTACGATACGGGAGG
GCTTACCATCTGGCCCCAGTGCTGCAATGATACCGCGAGACCCACGCTCACCGGCTCCAGATTTATCAGC
AATAAACCAGCCAGCCGGAAGGGCCGAGCGCAGAAGTGGTCCTGCAACTTTATCCGCCTCCATCCAGTCT
ATTAATTGTTGCCGGGAAGCTAGAGTAAGTAGTTCGCCAGTTAATAGTTTGCGCAACGTTGTTGCCATTG
CTACAGGCATCGTGGTGTCACGCTCGTCGTTTGGTATGGCTTCATTCAGCTCCGGTTCCCAACGATCAAG
GCGAGTTACATGATCCCCCATGTTGTGCAAAAAAGCGGTTAGCTCCTTCGGTCCTCCGATCGTTGTCAGA
AGTAAGTTGGCCGCAGTGTTATCACTCATGGTTATGGCAGCACTGCATAATTCTCTTACTGTCATGCCAT
CCGTAAGATGCTTTTCTGTGACTGGTGAGTACTCAACCAAGTCATTCTGAGAATAGTGTATGCGGCGACC
GAGTTGCTCTTGCCCGGCGTCAATACGGGATAATACCGCGCCACATAGCAGAACTTTAAAAGTGCTCATC
ATTGGAAAACGTTCTTCGGGGCGAAAACTCTCAAGGATCTTACCGCTGTTGAGATCCAGTTCGATGTAAC
CCACTCGTGCACCCAACTGATCTTCAGCATCTTTTACTTTCACCAGCGTTTCTGGGTGAGCAAAAACAGG
AAGGCAAAATGCCGCAAAAAAGGGAATAAGGGCGACACGGAAATGTTGAATACTCATACTCTTCCTTTTT
CAATATTATTGAAGCATTTATCAGGGTTATTGTCTCATGAGCGGATACATATTTGAATGTATTTAGAAAA
ATAAACAAATAGGGGTTCCGCGCACATTTCCCCGAAAAGTGCCACCTGACGTC
Features (pLannotate 1.2.2; 23 found; start..end, strand, type, name):
     28..80      -  misc_feature   bom (fragment): basis of mobility region from pBR322
    235..614     +  enhancer       CMV enhancer: human cytomegalovirus immediate early enhancer
    615..818     +  promoter       CMV promoter: human cytomegalovirus (CMV) immediate early promoter
    820..839     +  promoter       PLtetO-1 promoter (fragment): modified phage lambda PL promoter with tet operator sites (Lutz and Bujard, 1997)
    841..860     +  promoter       PLtetO-1 promoter (fragment): modified phage lambda PL promoter with tet operator sites (Lutz and Bujard, 1997)
    868..901     +  promoter       TRE3GV promoter (fragment): 3rd-generation Tet-responsive promoter that can be activated by binding of Tet-On® 3G, optimized for retroviral and lentiviral vectors
   1005..3260    +  CDS            TPCN2: TPC2_HUMAN - Also known as TPC2. Experimental evidence at protein level: Swiss-Prot protein existence level 1. (Microbial infection) Required for cell entry of coronaviruses SARS-CoV and SARS-CoV-2, as well as human coronavirus EMC (HCoV-EMC) by endocytosis. From Homo sapiens (Human).
   3276..3296    +  CDS            capTEV™ (fragment): composite tag for in vivo biotinylation, TEV protease cleavage, and 6xHis tagging
   3294..4592    +  CDS            RCaMP: RCaMP is a basic (constitutively fluorescent) red fluorescent protein published in 2013, derived from Entacmaea quadricolor.
   4633..4857    +  polyA_signal   bGH poly(A) signal: bovine growth hormone polyadenylation signal
   4861..4882    +  promoter       SV40 promoter (fragment): SV40 enhancer and early promoter
   4903..5331    +  rep_origin     f1 ori (sequence partly withheld): f1 bacteriophage origin of replication; arrow indicates direction of (+) strand synthesis
   5345..5674    +  promoter       SV40 promoter: SV40 enhancer and early promoter
   5723..6748    +  CDS            HygR: aminoglycoside phosphotransferase from E. coli; aph(4)-Ia; confers resistance to hygromycin
   6758..6883    +  CDS            ble (fragment): BLE_KLEPN - Experimental evidence at protein level: Swiss-Prot protein existence level 1. Binding protein with a strong affinity to the bleomycin family of antibiotics. Binds to CL990; an antimitotic-antibiotic compound. From Klebsiella pneumoniae.
   6878..6999    +  polyA_signal   SV40 poly(A) signal: SV40 polyadenylation signal
   7072..7088    -  protein_bind   lac operator: The lac repressor binds to the lac operator to inhibit transcription in E. coli. This inhibition can be relieved by adding lactose or isopropyl-β-D-thiogalactopyranoside (IPTG). lac repressor encoded by lacI
   7096..7126    -  promoter       lac promoter: promoter for the E. coli lac operon
   7141..7162    -  protein_bind   CAP binding site: CAP binding activates transcription in the presence of cAMP. E. coli catabolite activator protein
   7175..7267    -  CDS            lacI (fragment): lac repressor; lacI; The lac repressor binds to the lac operator to inhibit transcription in E. coli. This inhibition can be relieved by adding lactose or isopropyl-β-D-thiogalactopyranoside (IPTG).
   7450..8038    -  rep_origin     ori: high-copy-number ColE1/pMB1/pBR322/pUC origin of replication
   8209..9069    -  CDS            AmpR: β-lactamase; bla; confers resistance to ampicillin, carbenicillin, and related antibiotics
   9070..9174    -  promoter       AmpR promoter: bla
