[The description below was written by a language model from this plasmid's Addgene catalogue record and pLannotate feature annotations shown in this document.]
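Description:
TPC2-RCaMP181 is a 9.2 kb mammalian expression plasmid built on the pcDNA5TO backbone that encodes human two-pore channel 2 (TPCN2/TPC2), an endo-lysosomal cation channel, fused at its C-terminus to the red genetically encoded calcium indicator RCaMP181 (also called RCaMP1h), described in the record as a mid-affinity sensor. It is maintained in E. coli through a high-copy ColE1/pUC-type origin with ampicillin resistance (AmpR under its bla promoter), and it also carries an f1 origin. For mammalian cells, a separate cassette with the SV40 early promoter, the hygromycin phosphotransferase gene and an SV40 polyadenylation signal allows hygromycin selection of stable transfectants. Residual lac promoter/operator and short ble and lacI fragments appear to be backbone remnants.

The fusion is transcribed from the CMV immediate-early enhancer and promoter and terminated by the bovine growth hormone poly(A) signal. Immediately downstream of the CMV promoter the annotation detects two short tet operator-like fragments. This fits a tetracycline-operator-controlled CMV promoter: expression can be repressed in cells that supply Tet repressor and induced with tetracycline or doxycycline, while it is effectively constitutive in ordinary cell lines. The 2,256 bp TPCN2 open reading frame is followed by a short linker region, part of which is annotated as a small tag-like fragment, and then the RCaMP coding sequence. Tethering the indicator to the channel places the sensor at the cytosolic face of the lysosome, next to the channel pore. According to the associated study, this allows optical reporting of local Ca2+ nanodomains generated by TPC2 activity rather than bulk cytosolic calcium.
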