Addgene plasmid #240466: TPC2-RCaMP181
Purpose: Lysosomal channel with a red, mid-affinity GECI fused to the C-terminus
Depositing lab: Antony Galione. Depositing organization: University of Oxford. Publication: Optical profiling of autonomous Ca(2+) nanodomains generated by lysosomal TPC2 and TRPML1. Davis LC, Morgan AJ, Galione A. Cell Calcium. 2023 Dec;116:102801. doi: 10.1016/j.ceca.2023.102801. Epub 2023 Sep 18. PubMed 37742482.
Backbone
  Vector backbone: pcDNA5TO
  Backbone size w/o insert (bp): 5383
  Total vector size (bp): 9205
  Vector type: Mammalian Expression
  Selectable markers: Hygromycin
Growth in bacteria
  Bacterial resistance: Ampicillin, 100 μg/mL
  Growth temperature: 37°C
  Growth strain: DH5alpha
  Copy number: High Copy
Gene/Insert
  Gene/Insert name: TPC2N2 (alt name: TPC2, two-pore channel 2)
  Species: H. sapiens (human)
  Insert size (bp): 2256
  GenBank ID: BC141195
  Entrez Gene: TPCN2 (a.k.a. SHEP10, TPC2)
  Promoter: CMV
  Tag / fusion protein: RCaMP181 (a.k.a. RCaMP1h) (C terminal on insert)
  Cloning method: Unknown
  Sequencing primers: 5′ CAA CGG GAC TTT CCA AAA TG; 3′ AGGAAAGGACAGTGGGAGTG
Terms and licenses: Academic/Nonprofit Terms; Industry Terms: Not Available to Industry
How to cite: TPC2-RCaMP181 was a gift from Antony Galione (Addgene plasmid # 240466 ; http://n2t.net/addgene:240466 ; RRID:Addgene_240466)
